>Addgene plasmid #172855 | modRNAc0-Cas9-2A-Puro | addgene full sequence | sequence record 339078 | Addgene NGS Result
CAGGCTGCGCAACTGTTGGGAAGGGCGATCGGTGCGGGCCTCTTCGCTATTACGCCAGCTGGCGAAAGGG
GGATGTGCTGCAAGGCGATTAAGTTGGGTAACGCCAGGGTTTTCCCAGTCACGACGTTGTAAAACGACGG
CCAGTGAATTGTAATACGACTCACTATAGGGCGAATTGGGCCCGACGTCACATTTGCTTCTGACACAACT
GTGTTCACTAGCAACCTCAAACAGACACCGGATCCATGGCATGCGAATTCGCCACCATGGATTACAAAGA
CGATGACGATAAGATGGCCCCAAAGAAGAAGCGGAAGGTCGGTATCCACGGAGTCCCAGCAGCCGACAAG
AAGTACAGCATCGGCCTGGACATCGGCACCAACTCTGTGGGCTGGGCCGTGATCACCGACGAGTACAAGG
TGCCCAGCAAGAAATTCAAGGTGCTGGGCAACACCGACCGGCACAGCATCAAGAAGAACCTGATCGGAGC
CCTGCTGTTCGACAGCGGCGAAACAGCCGAGGCCACCCGGCTGAAGAGAACCGCCAGAAGAAGATACACC
AGACGGAAGAACCGGATCTGCTATCTGCAAGAGATCTTCAGCAACGAGATGGCCAAGGTGGACGACAGCT
TCTTCCACAGACTGGAAGAGTCCTTCCTGGTGGAAGAGGATAAGAAGCACGAGCGGCACCCCATCTTCGG
CAACATCGTGGACGAGGTGGCCTACCACGAGAAGTACCCCACCATCTACCACCTGAGAAAGAAACTGGTG
GACAGCACCGACAAGGCCGACCTGCGGCTGATCTATCTGGCCCTGGCCCACATGATCAAGTTCCGGGGCC
ACTTCCTGATCGAGGGCGACCTGAACCCCGACAACAGCGACGTGGACAAGCTGTTCATCCAGCTGGTGCA
GACCTACAACCAGCTGTTCGAGGAAAACCCCATCAACGCCAGCGGCGTGGACGCCAAGGCCATCCTGTCT
GCCAGACTGAGCAAGAGCAGACGGCTGGAAAATCTGATCGCCCAGCTGCCCGGCGAGAAGAAGAATGGCC
TGTTCGGAAACCTGATTGCCCTGAGCCTGGGCCTGACCCCCAACTTCAAGAGCAACTTCGACCTGGCCGA
GGATGCCAAACTGCAGCTGAGCAAGGACACCTACGACGACGACCTGGACAACCTGCTGGCCCAGATCGGC
GACCAGTACGCCGACCTGTTTCTGGCCGCCAAGAACCTGTCCGACGCCATCCTGCTGAGCGACATCCTGA
GAGTGAACACCGAGATCACCAAGGCCCCCCTGAGCGCCTCTATGATCAAGAGATACGACGAGCACCACCA
GGACCTGACCCTGCTGAAAGCTCTCGTGCGGCAGCAGCTGCCTGAGAAGTACAAAGAGATTTTCTTCGAC
CAGAGCAAGAACGGCTACGCCGGCTACATTGACGGCGGAGCCAGCCAGGAAGAGTTCTACAAGTTCATCA
AGCCCATCCTGGAAAAGATGGACGGCACCGAGGAACTGCTCGTGAAGCTGAACAGAGAGGACCTGCTGCG
GAAGCAGCGGACCTTCGACAACGGCAGCATCCCCCACCAGATCCACCTGGGAGAGCTGCACGCCATTCTG
CGGCGGCAGGAAGATTTTTACCCATTCCTGAAGGACAACCGGGAAAAGATCGAGAAGATCCTGACCTTCC
GCATCCCCTACTACGTGGGCCCTCTGGCCAGGGGAAACAGCAGATTCGCCTGGATGACCAGAAAGAGCGA
GGAAACCATCACCCCCTGGAACTTCGAGGAAGTGGTGGACAAGGGCGCTTCCGCCCAGAGCTTCATCGAG
CGGATGACCAACTTCGATAAGAACCTGCCCAACGAGAAGGTGCTGCCCAAGCACAGCCTGCTGTACGAGT
ACTTCACCGTGTATAACGAGCTGACCAAAGTGAAATACGTGACCGAGGGAATGAGAAAGCCCGCCTTCCT
GAGCGGCGAGCAGAAAAAGGCCATCGTGGACCTGCTGTTCAAGACCAACCGGAAAGTGACCGTGAAGCAG
CTGAAAGAGGACTACTTCAAGAAAATCGAGTGCTTCGACTCCGTGGAAATCTCCGGCGTGGAAGATCGGT
TCAACGCCTCCCTGGGCACATACCACGATCTGCTGAAAATTATCAAGGACAAGGACTTCCTGGACAATGA
GGAAAACGAGGACATTCTGGAAGATATCGTGCTGACCCTGACACTGTTTGAGGACAGAGAGATGATCGAG
GAACGGCTGAAAACCTATGCCCACCTGTTCGACGACAAAGTGATGAAGCAGCTGAAGCGGCGGAGATACA
CCGGCTGGGGCAGGCTGAGCCGGAAGCTGATCAACGGCATCCGGGACAAGCAGTCCGGCAAGACAATCCT
GGATTTCCTGAAGTCCGACGGCTTCGCCAACAGAAACTTCATGCAGCTGATCCACGACGACAGCCTGACC
TTTAAAGAGGACATCCAGAAAGCCCAGGTGTCCGGCCAGGGCGATAGCCTGCACGAGCACATTGCCAATC
TGGCCGGCAGCCCCGCCATTAAGAAGGGCATCCTGCAGACAGTGAAGGTGGTGGACGAGCTCGTGAAAGT
GATGGGCCGGCACAAGCCCGAGAACATCGTGATCGAAATGGCCAGAGAGAACCAGACCACCCAGAAGGGA
CAGAAGAACAGCCGCGAGAGAATGAAGCGGATCGAAGAGGGCATCAAAGAGCTGGGCAGCCAGATCCTGA
AAGAACACCCCGTGGAAAACACCCAGCTGCAGAACGAGAAGCTGTACCTGTACTACCTGCAGAATGGGCG
GGATATGTACGTGGACCAGGAACTGGACATCAACCGGCTGTCCGACTACGATGTGGACCATATCGTGCCT
CAGAGCTTTCTGAAGGACGACTCCATCGACAACAAGGTGCTGACCAGAAGCGACAAGAACCGGGGCAAGA
GCGACAACGTGCCCTCCGAAGAGGTCGTGAAGAAGATGAAGAACTACTGGCGGCAGCTGCTGAACGCCAA
GCTGATTACCCAGAGAAAGTTCGACAATCTGACCAAGGCCGAGAGAGGCGGCCTGAGCGAACTGGATAAG
GCCGGCTTCATCAAGAGACAGCTGGTGGAAACCCGGCAGATCACAAAGCACGTGGCACAGATCCTGGACT
CCCGGATGAACACTAAGTACGACGAGAATGACAAGCTGATCCGGGAAGTGAAAGTGATCACCCTGAAGTC
CAAGCTGGTGTCCGATTTCCGGAAGGATTTCCAGTTTTACAAAGTGCGCGAGATCAACAACTACCACCAC
GCCCACGACGCCTACCTGAACGCCGTCGTGGGAACCGCCCTGATCAAAAAGTACCCTAAGCTGGAAAGCG
AGTTCGTGTACGGCGACTACAAGGTGTACGACGTGCGGAAGATGATCGCCAAGAGCGAGCAGGAAATCGG
CAAGGCTACCGCCAAGTACTTCTTCTACAGCAACATCATGAACTTTTTCAAGACCGAGATTACCCTGGCC
AACGGCGAGATCCGGAAGCGGCCTCTGATCGAGACAAACGGCGAAACCGGGGAGATCGTGTGGGATAAGG
GCCGGGATTTTGCCACCGTGCGGAAAGTGCTGAGCATGCCCCAAGTGAATATCGTGAAAAAGACCGAGGT
GCAGACAGGCGGCTTCAGCAAAGAGTCTATCCTGCCCAAGAGGAACAGCGATAAGCTGATCGCCAGAAAG
AAGGACTGGGACCCTAAGAAGTACGGCGGCTTCGACAGCCCCACCGTGGCCTATTCTGTGCTGGTGGTGG
CCAAAGTGGAAAAGGGCAAGTCCAAGAAACTGAAGAGTGTGAAAGAGCTGCTGGGGATCACCATCATGGA
AAGAAGCAGCTTCGAGAAGAATCCCATCGACTTTCTGGAAGCCAAGGGCTACAAAGAAGTGAAAAAGGAC
CTGATCATCAAGCTGCCTAAGTACTCCCTGTTCGAGCTGGAAAACGGCCGGAAGAGAATGCTGGCCTCTG
CCGGCGAACTGCAGAAGGGAAACGAACTGGCCCTGCCCTCCAAATATGTGAACTTCCTGTACCTGGCCAG
CCACTATGAGAAGCTGAAGGGCTCCCCCGAGGATAATGAGCAGAAACAGCTGTTTGTGGAACAGCACAAG
CACTACCTGGACGAGATCATCGAGCAGATCAGCGAGTTCTCCAAGAGAGTGATCCTGGCCGACGCTAATC
TGGACAAAGTGCTGTCCGCCTACAACAAGCACCGGGATAAGCCCATCAGAGAGCAGGCCGAGAATATCAT
CCACCTGTTTACCCTGACCAATCTGGGAGCCCCTGCCGCCTTCAAGTACTTTGACACCACCATCGACCGG
AAGAGGTACACCAGCACCAAAGAGGTGCTGGACGCCACCCTGATCCACCAGAGCATCACCGGCCTGTACG
AGACACGGATCGACCTGTCTCAGCTGGGAGGCGACAAGCGTCCTGCTGCTACTAAGAAAGCTGGTCAAGC
TAAGAAAAAGAAAGCTAGCGGCAGCGGCGCCACCAACTTCAGCCTGCTGAAGCAGGCCGGCGACGTGGAG
GAGAACCCCGGCCCCATGACCGAGTACAAGCCCACGGTGCGCCTCGCCACCCGCGACGACGTCCCCAGGG
CCGTACGCACCCTCGCCGCCGCGTTCGCCGACTACCCCGCCACGCGCCACACCGTCGATCCGGACCGCCA
CATCGAGCGGGTCACCGAGCTGCAAGAACTCTTCCTCACGCGCGTCGGGCTCGACATCGGCAAGGTGTGG
GTCGCGGACGACGGCGCCGCGGTGGCGGTCTGGACCACGCCGGAGAGCGTCGAAGCGGGGGCGGTGTTCG
CCGAGATCGGCCCGCGCATGGCCGAGTTGAGCGGTTCCCGGCTGGCCGCGCAGCAACAGATGGAAGGCCT
CCTGGCGCCGCACCGGCCCAAGGAGCCCGCGTGGTTCCTGGCCACCGTCGGAGTCTCGCCCGACCACCAG
GGCAAGGGTCTGGGCAGCGCCGTCGTGCTCCCCGGAGTGGAGGCGGCCGAGCGCGCCGGGGTGCCCGCCT
TCCTGGAGACCTCCGCGCCCCGCAACCTCCCCTTCTACGAGCGGCTCGGCTTCACCGTCACCGCCGACGT
CGAGGTGCCCGAAGGACCGCGCACCTGGTGCATGACCCGCAAGCCCGGTGCCTGAACTAGTGAGCTCGCT
TTCTTGCTGTCCAATTTCTATTAAAGGTTCCTTTGTTCCCTAAGTCCAACTACTAAACTGGGGGATATTA
TGAAGGGCCTTGAGCATCTGGATTCTGCCTAATAAAAAACATTTATTTTCATTGCGTCGACCATATGCAT
AGCTTGAGTATTCTATAGTGTCACCTAAATAGCTTGGCGTAATCATGGTCATAGCTGTTTCCTGTGTGAA
ATTGTTATCCGCTCACAATTCCACACAACATACGAGCCGGAAGCATAAAGTGTAAAGCCTGGGGTGCCTA
ATGAGTGAGCTAACTCACATTAATTGCGTTGCGCTCACTGCCCGCTTTCCAGTCGGGAAACCTGTCGTGC
CAGCTGCATTAATGAATCGGCCAACGCGCGGGGAGAGGCGGTTTGCGTATTGGGCGCTCTTCCGCTTCCT
CGCTCACTGACTCGCTGCGCTCGGTCGTTCGGCTGCGGCGAGCGGTATCAGCTCACTCAAAGGCGGTAAT
ACGGTTATCCACAGAATCAGGGGATAACGCAGGAAAGAACATGTGAGCAAAAGGCCAGCAAAAGGCCAGG
AACCGTAAAAAGGCCGCGTTGCTGGCGTTTTTCCATAGGCTCCGCCCCCCTGACGAGCATCACAAAAATC
GACGCTCAAGTCAGAGGTGGCGAAACCCGACAGGACTATAAAGATACCAGGCGTTTCCCCCTGGAAGCTC
CCTCGTGCGCTCTCCTGTTCCGACCCTGCCGCTTACCGGATACCTGTCCGCCTTTCTCCCTTCGGGAAGC
GTGGCGCTTTCTCATAGCTCACGCTGTAGGTATCTCAGTTCGGTGTAGGTCGTTCGCTCCAAGCTGGGCT
GTGTGCACGAACCCCCCGTTCAGCCCGACCGCTGCGCCTTATCCGGTAACTATCGTCTTGAGTCCAACCC
GGTAAGACACGACTTATCGCCACTGGCAGCAGCCACTGGTAACAGGATTAGCAGAGCGAGGTATGTAGGC
GGTGCTACAGAGTTCTTGAAGTGGTGGCCTAACTACGGCTACACTAGAAGAACAGTATTTGGTATCTGCG
CTCTGCTGAAGCCAGTTACCTTCGGAAAAAGAGTTGGTAGCTCTTGATCCGGCAAACAAACCACCGCTGG
TAGCGGTGGTTTTTTTGTTTGCAAGCAGCAGATTACGCGCAGAAAAAAAGGATCTCAAGAAGATCCTTTG
ATCTTTTCTACGGGGTCTGACGCTCAGTGGAACGAAAACTCACGTTAAGGGATTTTGGTCATGAGATTAT
CAAAAAGGATCTTCACCTAGATCCTTTTAAATTAAAAATGAAGTTTTAAATCAATCTAAAGTATATATGA
GTAAACTTGGTCTGACAGTTACCAATGCTTAATCAGTGAGGCACCTATCTCAGCGATCTGTCTATTTCGT
TCATCCATAGTTGCCTGACTCCCCGTCGTGTAGATAACTACGATACGGGAGGGCTTACCATCTGGCCCCA
GTGCTGCAATGATACCGCGAGACCCACGCTCACCGGCTCCAGATTTATCAGCAATAAACCAGCCAGCCGG
AAGGGCCGAGCGCAGAAGTGGTCCTGCAACTTTATCCGCCTCCATCCAGTCTATTAATTGTTGCCGGGAA
GCTAGAGTAAGTAGTTCGCCAGTTAATAGTTTGCGCAACGTTGTTGCCATTGCTACAGGCATCGTGGTGT
CACGCTCGTCGTTTGGTATGGCTTCATTCAGCTCCGGTTCCCAACGATCAAGGCGAGTTACATGATCCCC
CATGTTGTGCAAAAAAGCGGTTAGCTCCTTCGGTCCTCCGATCGTTGTCAGAAGTAAGTTGGCCGCAGTG
TTATCACTCATGGTTATGGCAGCACTGCATAATTCTCTTACTGTCATGCCATCCGTAAGATGCTTTTCTG
TGACTGGTGAGTACTCAACCAAGTCATTCTGAGAATAGTGTATGCGGCGACCGAGTTGCTCTTGCCCGGC
GTCAATACGGGATAATACCGCGCCACATAGCAGAACTTTAAAAGTGCTCATCATTGGAAAACGTTCTTCG
GGGCGAAAACTCTCAAGGATCTTACCGCTGTTGAGATCCAGTTCGATGTAACCCACTCGTGCACCCAACT
GATCTTCAGCATCTTTTACTTTCACCAGCGTTTCTGGGTGAGCAAAAACAGGAAGGCAAAATGCCGCAAA
AAAGGGAATAAGGGCGACACGGAAATGTTGAATACTCATACTCTTCCTTTTTCAATATTATTGAAGCATT
TATCAGGGTTATTGTCTCATGAGCGGATACATATTTGAATGTATTTAGAAAAATAAACAAATAGGGGTTC
CGCGCACATTTCCCCGAAAAGTGCCACCTGATGCGGTGTGAAATACCGCACAGATGCGTAAGGAGAAAAT
ACCGCATCAGGAAATTGTAAGCGTTAATATTTTGTTAAAATTCGCGTTAAATTTTTGTTAAATCAGCTCA
TTTTTTAACCAATAGGCCGAAATCGGCAAAATCCCTTATAAATCAAAAGAATAGACCGAGATAGGGT
[37 nt withheld, positions 7698-7734]
AAAGAACGTGGACTCCAACGTCAAAGG
[49 nt withheld, positions 7762-7810]
T
[91 nt withheld, positions 7812-7902]
G
[124 nt withheld, positions 7904-8027]
CCATTCGCCATT
Features (pLannotate 1.2.2; 16 found; start..end, strand, type, name):
    152..170     +  promoter       T7 promoter: promoter for bacteriophage T7 RNA polymerase
    345..1946    +  CDS            Cas9(N): N-terminal portion of Streptococcus pyogenes Cas9 (Zetsche et al., 2015)
   1947..4445    +  CDS            Cas9(C): C-terminal portion of Streptococcus pyogenes Cas9 (Zetsche et al., 2015)
   4566..5165    +  CDS            PuroR (fragment): puromycin N-acetyltransferase; pac from Streptomyces; confers resistance to puromycin
   5174..5305    +  polyA_signal   β-globin poly(A) (fragment): human β-globin polyadenylation signal
   5332..5350    -  promoter       SP6 promoter: promoter for bacteriophage SP6 RNA polymerase
   5392..5408    -  protein_bind   lac operator: The lac repressor binds to the lac operator to inhibit transcription in E. coli. This inhibition can be relieved by adding lactose or isopropyl-β-D-thiogalactopyranoside (IPTG). lac repressor encoded by lacI
   5416..5446    -  promoter       lac promoter: promoter for the E. coli lac operon
   5461..5482    -  protein_bind   CAP binding site: CAP binding activates transcription in the presence of cAMP. E. coli catabolite activator protein
   5495..5587    -  CDS            lacI (fragment): lac repressor; lacI; The lac repressor binds to the lac operator to inhibit transcription in E. coli. This inhibition can be relieved by adding lactose or isopropyl-β-D-thiogalactopyranoside (IPTG).
   5770..6358    -  rep_origin     ori: high-copy-number ColE1/pMB1/pBR322/pUC origin of replication
   6529..7389    -  CDS            AmpR: β-lactamase; bla; confers resistance to ampicillin, carbenicillin, and related antibiotics
   7390..7494    -  promoter       AmpR promoter: bla
   7521..7571    +  misc_feature   bom (fragment): basis of mobility region from pBR322
   7599..8027    -  rep_origin     f1 ori (sequence partly withheld): f1 bacteriophage origin of replication; arrow indicates direction of (+) strand synthesis
   8031..149     -  CDS            lacZα (fragment) (across the origin): LacZα fragment of β-galactosidase; lacZ fragment
