[The description below was written by a language model from this plasmid's Addgene catalogue record and pLannotate feature annotations shown in this document.]
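Description:
modRNAc0-Cas9-2A-Puro is an in vitro transcription (IVT) template plasmid, built on a "modRNA cap0" backbone, for producing modified mRNA that encodes Cas9 together with a puromycin resistance marker. It is not an expression vector for direct use in cells. It is propagated in E. coli as a high-copy plasmid through a ColE1/pUC-type origin with ampicillin selection (AmpR, β-lactamase). The sequenced plasmid is about 8 kb. It also carries standard cloning-vector remnants: an f1 phage origin, lac promoter/operator elements, and fragments of lacZα, lacI and bom. These have no role in the payload.

The transcription unit begins with a bacteriophage T7 promoter. This drives synthesis of a transcript containing the Streptococcus pyogenes Cas9 coding sequence, which the automated annotation splits into contiguous N- and C-terminal portions. Downstream, according to the catalogue entry, a 2A peptide links Cas9 to puromycin N-acetyltransferase (PuroR); the 2A element itself is not annotated in the feature table. A 2A sequence causes ribosomal skipping, so the single mRNA should yield Cas9 and the resistance enzyme as separate proteins. After PuroR comes a fragment annotated as the human β-globin polyadenylation signal, which likely provides the 3′ untranslated sequence of the transcript. An oppositely oriented SP6 promoter flanks the insert and is listed as a sequencing primer site. The insert was cloned between EcoRI and SpeI sites, both retained. The recorded insert size of about 4.1 kb matches the Cas9 portion alone rather than the whole Cas9-to-PuroR span in the feature table.

The transcribed modRNA is intended for transient delivery of Cas9, and puromycin allows enrichment of cells that took up the RNA. The associated work applies this to genome editing in human pluripotent stem cells. The record describes no guide RNA component on this plasmid.
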