Addgene plasmid #172855: modRNAc0-Cas9-2A-Puro
Purpose: IVT template plasmid for making modified Cas9Puro RNA
Depositing lab: Xiaojun Lian. Depositing organization: Pennsylvania State University. Publication: Robust genome editing via modRNA-based Cas9 or base editor in human pluripotent stem cells. Haideri T, Howells A, Jiang Y, Yang J, Bao X, Lian XL. Cell Rep Methods. 2022 Sep 7;2(9):100290. doi: 10.1016/j.crmeth.2022.100290. eCollection 2022 Sep 19. PubMed 36160051.
Backbone
  Vector backbone: modRNA cap0 plasmid
  Vector type: IVT template plasmid
  Selectable markers: Puromycin
Growth in bacteria
  Bacterial resistance: Ampicillin, 100 μg/mL
  Growth temperature: 37°C
  Growth strain: NEB Stable
  Copy number: High Copy
Gene/Insert
  Gene/Insert name: Cas9-2A-Puro
  Insert size (bp): 4101
  Tag / fusion protein: 2A-Puro
  Cloning method: Restriction Enzyme; 5′ cloning site EcoR1 (not destroyed); 3′ cloning site Spe1 (not destroyed)
  Sequencing primers: 5′ T7 promoter; 3′ SP6 promoter
Terms and licenses: Academic/Nonprofit Terms; Industry Terms: Not Available to Industry
Depositor comments: Please visit https://www.biorxiv.org/content/10.1101/2022.05.24.493220v1 for bioRxiv preprint.
How to cite: modRNAc0-Cas9-2A-Puro was a gift from Xiaojun Lian (Addgene plasmid # 172855 ; http://n2t.net/addgene:172855 ; RRID:Addgene_172855)
